>Addgene plasmid #243996 | pUPD3_RBS_RBS8 | addgene full sequence | sequence record 487827 | Addgene NGS Result
GGTCTCGCAAAGAAGGAGGTTTGGAATGCGAGACCACTCATCGCCCAATCACTAGTGAATTCGTTCTATA
GTGTCACCTAAATACCATAGAGCCGTTGGTCATAGCTGTTTCCTGTCCAGGCATCATGACACGGTTATCC
ACAGAATCAGGGGATAACGCAGGAAAGAACATGTGAGCAAAAGGCCAGCAAAAGGCCAGGAACCGTAAAA
AGGCCGCGTTGCTGGCGTTTTTCCATAGGCTCCGCCCCCCTGACGAGCATCACAAAAATCGACGCTCAAG
TCAGAGGTGGCGAAACCCGACAGGACTATAAAGATACCAGGCGTTTCCCCCTGGAAGCTCCCTCGTGCGC
TCTCCTGTTCCGACCCTGCCGCTTACCGGATACCTGTCCGCCTTTCTCCCTTCGGGAAGCGTGGCGCTTT
CTCATAGCTCACGCTGTAGGTATCTCAGTTCGGTGTAGGTCGTTCGCTCCAAGCTGGGCTGTGTGCACGA
ACCCCCCGTTCAGCCCGACCGCTGCGCCTTATCCGGTAACTATCGTCTTGAGTCCAACCCGGTAAGACAC
GACTTATCGCCACTGGCAGCAGCCACTGGTAACAGGATTAGCAGAGCGAGGTATGTAGGCGGTGCTACAG
AGTTCTTGAAGTGGTGGCCTAACTACGGCTACACTAGAAGAACAGTATTTGGTATCTGCGCTCTGCTGAA
GCCAGTTACCTTCGGAAAAAGAGTTGGTAGCTCTTGATCCGGCAAACAAACCACCGCTGGTAGCGGTGGT
TTTTTTGTTTGCAAGCAGCAGATTACGCGCAGAAAAAAAGGATCTCAAGAAGATCCTTTGATCTTTTCTA
CGGGGTCTGACGCTCAGTGGAACGAAAACTCACGTTAAGGGATTTTGGTCATGAGATTATCAAAAAGGAT
CTTCACCTAGATCCTTTTGTGATGATCGGCACGTAAGAGGTTCCAACTTTCACCATAATGAAATAAGATC
ACTACCGGGCGTATTTTTTGAGTTATCGAGATTTTCAGGAGCTAAGGAAGCTAAAATGGAGAAAAAAATC
ACTGGATATACCACCGTTGATATATCCCAATGGCATCGTAAAGAACATTTTGAGGCATTTCAGTCAGTTG
CTCAATGTACCTATAACCAGACCGTTCAGCTGGATATTACGGCCTTTTTAAAGACCGTAAAGAAAAATAA
GCACAAGTTTTATCCGGCCTTTATTCACATTCTTGCCCGCCTGATGAATGCTCATCCGGAATTCCGTATG
GCAATGAAAGACGGTGAGCTGGTGATATGGGATAGTGTTCACCCTTGTTACACCGTTTTCCATGAGCAAA
CTGAAACGTTTTCATCGCTCTGGAGTGAATACCACGACGATTTCCGGCAGTTTCTACACATATATTCGCA
AGATGTGGCGTGTTACGGTGAAAACCTGGCCTATTTCCCTAAAGGGTTTATTGAGAATATGTTTTTCGTG
TCAGCCAATCCCTGGGTGAGTTTCACCAGTTTTGATTTAAACGTGGCCAATATGGACAACTTCTTCGCCC
CCGTTTTCACCATGGGCAAATATTATACGCAAGGCGACAAGGTGCTGATGCCGCTGGCGATTCAGGTTCA
TCATGCCGTTTGTGATGGCTTCCATGTCGGCAGAATGCTTAATGAATTACAACAGTACTGCGATGAGTGG
CAGGGCGGGGCGTAATTTTTTTAAGGCAGTTATTGGTGCCCTTAAACGCCTGGTTGCTACGCCTGAATAA
GTGATAATAAGCGGATGAATGGCAGAAATTCGATGATAAGCTGTCAAACATGATGT
[125 nt withheld, positions 1807-1931]
C
[91 nt withheld, positions 1933-2023]
AGGGTGATGGTTCACGTAGTGGGCCAGCGCCCTGATAGACGGTTTTTCGCCCTTTGACGTTGGAGTCCAC
GTTCTTT
[37 nt withheld, positions 2101-2137]
ACCCTATCTCGGTCTATTCTTTTGATTTATAAGGGATTTTGCCGATTTCGGCCTATTGGTTAAAAAATGA
GCTGATTTAACAAAAATTTAACGCGAATTTTAACAAAATATTAACGCTTACAATTTTAACATTGTAGAAA
CGCATGTAAAACGACGGCCAGTGAATTGTAATACGACTCACTATAGGGTGAATTCCGCTTAGGACCTTAG
ATATTGATCTCAA
Features (pLannotate 1.2.2; 8 found; start..end, strand, type, name):
     65..83      -  promoter       SP6 promoter: promoter for bacteriophage SP6 RNA polymerase
    230..818     -  rep_origin     ori: high-copy-number ColE1/pMB1/pBR322/pUC origin of replication
    933..1035    +  promoter       cat promoter: promoter of the E. coli cat gene encoding chloramphenicol acetyltransferase
   1036..1692    +  CDS            cat: CAT_ECOLX - Experimental evidence at protein level: Swiss-Prot protein existence level 1. This enzyme is an effector of chloramphenicol resistance in bacteria. From Escherichia coli. This protein is used as a marker in many commonly used cloning vectors, such as pACYC184.
   1780..1797    -  promoter       tet promoter (fragment): E. coli promoter for tetracycline efflux protein gene
   1808..2263    +  rep_origin     f1 ori (sequence partly withheld): f1 bacteriophage origin of replication; arrow indicates direction of (+) strand synthesis
   2282..2303    -  CDS            lacZα (fragment): LacZα fragment of β-galactosidase; lacZ fragment
   2306..2324    +  promoter       T7 promoter: promoter for bacteriophage T7 RNA polymerase
