[The description below was written by a language model from this plasmid's Addgene catalogue record and pLannotate feature annotations shown in this document.]
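Description:
pUPD3_RBS_RBS8 is a small (about 2.4 kb) level-0 part plasmid from a GoldenBraid2.0 toolkit adapted for E. coli and related enteric bacteria. It stores a single standardized part, a 13 bp synthetic ribosome binding site designated RBS8, in the pUPD3 universal part domestication backbone. The plasmid is maintained at high copy number in E. coli through a ColE1/pUC-type origin of replication. It is selected with chloramphenicol, with resistance provided by the cat gene (chloramphenicol acetyltransferase) under its native cat promoter.

The RBS insert is too short to be picked up by automated annotation, so it does not appear in the feature table. It presumably sits in the cloning region flanked by the T7 and SP6 promoters, which are common leftovers of the parental cloning vector and are handy as sequencing landmarks. A short remnant of lacZα next to the T7 promoter is consistent with a blue/white screening cassette having been displaced when the part was cloned in by Golden Gate assembly, though the record does not say this. The table also lists an f1 phage origin and a fragment of a tet promoter, both backbone elements with no stated role in the part's function.

Although catalogued as a bacterial expression vector, the plasmid carries no coding payload and expresses nothing on its own. It serves as a donor of the RBS8 element. In GoldenBraid workflows, type IIS restriction enzymes release such parts with defined overhangs. The parts can then be combined in order with promoter, coding sequence and terminator modules to build transcriptional units. RBS8 is presumably one of a series of ribosome binding sites for adjusting translation initiation, but the record does not state its relative strength.
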