Addgene plasmid #243996: pUPD3_RBS_RBS8
Purpose: GoldenBraid2.0 Ribosome binding site.
Depositing lab: Christophe Herman. Depositing organization: Baylor College of Medicine. Publication: GoldenBraid2.0 E. coli: a comprehensive and characterized toolkit for enterics. Cooke MB, Welch KT, Ramirez LD, Wen AX, Marciano DC, Herman C. Synth Biol (Oxf). 2025 Aug 14;10(1):ysaf015. doi: 10.1093/synbio/ysaf015. eCollection 2025. PubMed 40927394.
Backbone
  Vector backbone: pUPD3
  Vector type: Bacterial Expression
Growth in bacteria
  Bacterial resistance: Chloramphenicol, 25 μg/mL
  Growth temperature: 37°C
  Growth strain: DH5alpha
  Copy number: High Copy
Gene/Insert
  Gene/Insert name: RBS8
  Species: Synthetic
  Insert size (bp): 13
  Cloning method: Golden Gate
Terms and licenses: Academic/Nonprofit Terms; Industry Terms: Not Available to Industry
How to cite: pUPD3_RBS_RBS8 was a gift from Christophe Herman (Addgene plasmid # 243996 ; http://n2t.net/addgene:243996 ; RRID:Addgene_243996)
